>Addgene plasmid #58469 | pEGFP-C1 RPEL1-EGFP-3XNLS | depositor full sequence | sequence record 90307 | pEGFP-C1 RPEL1-EGFP-3XNLS sequence 4895 bps
TAGTTATTAATAGTAATCAATTACGGGGTCATTAGTTCATAGCCCATATATGGAGTTCCGCGTTACATAA
CTTACGGTAAATGGCCCGCCTGGCTGACCGCCCAACGACCCCCGCCCATTGACGTCAATAATGACGTATG
TTCCCATAGTAACGCCAATAGGGACTTTCCATTGACGTCAATGGGTGGAGTATTTACGGTAAACTGCCCA
CTTGGCAGTACATCAAGTGTATCATATGCCAAGTACGCCCCCTATTGACGTCAATGACGGTAAATGGCCC
GCCTGGCATTATGCCCAGTACATGACCTTATGGGACTTTCCTACTTGGCAGTACATCTACGTATTAGTCA
TCGCTATTACCATGGTGATGCGGTTTTGGCAGTACATCAATGGGCGTGGATAGCGGTTTGACTCACGGGG
ATTTCCAAGTCTCCACCCCATTGACGTCAATGGGAGTTTGTTTTGGCACCAAAATCAACGGGACTTTCCA
AAATGTCGTAACAACTCCGCCCCATTGACGCAAATGGGCGGTAGGCGTGTACGGTGGGAGGTCTATATAA
GCAGAGCTGGTTTAGTGAACCGTCAGATCCGCTAGCATGCTTAGTGAGCGGAAGAATGTGCTGCAGTTGA
AGCTCCAGCAGCGGCGGACCCGGGAGGAACTGGTGAGCCAAGGGATCATGCCGCCTTTGAAAAGCGTACC
GGTCGCCACCATGGTGAGCAAGGGCGAGGAGCTGTTCACCGGGGTGGTGCCCATCCTGGTCGAGCTGGAC
GGCGACGTAAACGGCCACAAGTTCAGCGTGTCCGGCGAGGGCGAGGGCGATGCCACCTACGGCAAGCTGA
CCCTGAAGTTCATCTGCACCACCGGCAAGCTGCCCGTGCCCTGGCCCACCCTCGTGACCACCCTGACCTA
CGGCGTGCAGTGCTTCAGCCGCTACCCCGACCACATGAAGCAGCACGACTTCTTCAAGTCCGCCATGCCC
GAAGGCTACGTCCAGGAGCGCACCATCTTCTTCAAGGACGACGGCAACTACAAGACCCGCGCCGAGGTGA
AGTTCGAGGGCGACACCCTGGTGAACCGCATCGAGCTGAAGGGCATCGACTTCAAGGAGGACGGCAACAT
CCTGGGGCACAAGCTGGAGTACAACTACAACAGCCACAACGTCTATATCATGGCCGACAAGCAGAAGAAC
GGCATCAAGGTGAACTTCAAGATCCGCCACAACATCGAGGACGGCAGCGTGCAGCTCGCCGACCACTACC
AGCAGAACACCCCCATCGGCGACGGCCCCGTGCTGCTGCCCGACAACCACTACCTGAGCACCCAGTCCGC
CCTGAGCAAAGACCCCAACGAGAAGCGCGATCACATGGTCCTGCTGGAGTTCGTGACCGCCGCCGGGATC
ACTCTCGGCATGGACGAGCTGTACAAGTCCGGACTCAGATCTCGAGCTCAAGCTTCCATGGATCCAAAAA
AGAAGAGAAAGGTAGATCCAAAAAAGAAGAGAAAGGTAGATCCAAAAAAGAAGAGAAAGTGATAATAGGG
TACCGCGGGCCCGGGATCCACCGGATCTAGATAACTGATCATAATCAGCCATACCACATTTGTAGAGGTT
TTACTTGCTTTAAAAAACCTCCCACACCTCCCCCTGAACCTGAAACATAAAATGAATGCAATTGTTGTTG
TTAACTTGTTTATTGCAGCTTATAATGGTTACAAATAAAGCAATAGCATCACAAATTTCACAAATAAAGC
ATTTTTTTCACTGCATTCTAGTTGTGGTTTGTCCAAACTCATCAATGTATCTTAACGCGTAAATTGTAAG
CGTTAATATTTTGTTAAAATTCGCGTTAAATTTTTGTTAAATCAGCTCATTTTTTAACCAATAGGCCGAA
ATCGGCAAAATCCCTTATAAATCAAAAGAATAGACCGAGATAGGGT
[37 nt withheld, positions 1937-1973]
AAAGAACGTGGACTCCAACGTCAAAGG
[49 nt withheld, positions 2001-2049]
T
[91 nt withheld, positions 2051-2141]
G
[124 nt withheld, positions 2143-2266]
CAGGTGGCACTTTTCGGGGAAATGTGCGCGGAACCCCTATTTGTTTATTTTTCTAAATACATTCAAATAT
GTATCCGCTCATGAGACAATAACCCTGATAAATGCTTCAATAATATTGAAAAAGGAAGAGTCCTGAGGCG
GAAAGAACCAGCTGTGGAATGTGTGTCAGTTAGGGTGTGGAAAGTCCCCAGGCTCCCCAGCAGGCAGAAG
TATGCAAAGCATGCATCTCAATTAGTCAGCAACCAGGTGTGGAAAGTCCCCAGGCTCCCCAGCAGGCAGA
AGTATGCAAAGCATGCATCTCAATTAGTCAGCAACCATAGTCCCGCCCCTAACTCCGCCCATCCCGCCCC
TAACTCCGCCCAGTTCCGCCCATTCTCCGCCCCATGGCTGACTAATTTTTTTTATTTATGCAGAGGCCGA
GGCCGCCTCGGCCTCTGAGCTATTCCAGAAGTAGTGAGGAGGCTTTTTTGGAGGCCTAGGCTTTTGCAAA
GATCGATCAAGAGACAGGATGAGGATCGTTTCGCATGATTGAACAAGATGGATTGCACGCAGGTTCTCCG
GCCGCTTGGGTGGAGAGGCTATTCGGCTATGACTGGGCACAACAGACAATCGGCTGCTCTGATGCCGCCG
TGTTCCGGCTGTCAGCGCAGGGGCGCCCGGTTCTTTTTGTCAAGACCGACCTGTCCGGTGCCCTGAATGA
ACTGCAAGACGAGGCAGCGCGGCTATCGTGGCTGGCCACGACGGGCGTTCCTTGCGCAGCTGTGCTCGAC
GTTGTCACTGAAGCGGGAAGGGACTGGCTGCTATTGGGCGAAGTGCCGGGGCAGGATCTCCTGTCATCTC
ACCTTGCTCCTGCCGAGAAAGTATCCATCATGGCTGATGCAATGCGGCGGCTGCATACGCTTGATCCGGC
TACCTGCCCATTCGACCACCAAGCGAAACATCGCATCGAGCGAGCACGTACTCGGATGGAAGCCGGTCTT
GTCGATCAGGATGATCTGGACGAAGAGCATCAGGGGCTCGCGCCAGCCGAACTGTTCGCCAGGCTCAAGG
CGAGCATGCCCGACGGCGAGGATCTCGTCGTGACCCATGGCGATGCCTGCTTGCCGAATATCATGGTGGA
AAATGGCCGCTTTTCTGGATTCATCGACTGTGGCCGGCTGGGTGTGGCGGACCGCTATCAGGACATAGCG
TTGGCTACCCGTGATATTGCTGAAGAGCTTGGCGGCGAATGGGCTGACCGCTTCCTCGTGCTTTACGGTA
TCGCCGCTCCCGATTCGCAGCGCATCGCCTTCTATCGCCTTCTTGACGAGTTCTTCTGAGCGGGACTCTG
GGGTTCGAAATGACCGACCAAGCGACGCCCAACCTGCCATCACGAGATTTCGATTCCACCGCCGCCTTCT
ATGAAAGGTTGGGCTTCGGAATCGTTTTCCGGGACGCCGGCTGGATGATCCTCCAGCGCGGGGATCTCAT
GCTGGAGTTCTTCGCCCACCCTAGGGGGAGGCTAACTGAAACACGGAAGGAGACAATACCGGAAGGAACC
CGCGCTATGACGGCAATAAAAAGACAGAATAAAACGCACGGTGTTGGGTCGTTTGTTCATAAACGCGGGG
TTCGGTCCCAGGGCTGGCACTCTGTCGATACCCCACCGAGACCCCATTGGGGCCAATACGCCCGCGTTTC
TTCCTTTTCCCCACCCCACCCCCCAAGTTCGGGTGAAGGCCCAGGGCTCGCAGCCAACGTCGGGGCGGCA
GGCCCTGCCATAGCCTCAGGTTACTCATATATACTTTAGATTGATTTAAAACTTCATTTTTAATTTAAAA
GGATCTAGGTGAAGATCCTTTTTGATAATCTCATGACCAAAATCCCTTAACGTGAGTTTTCGTTCCACTG
AGCGTCAGACCCCGTAGAAAAGATCAAAGGATCTTCTTGAGATCCTTTTTTTCTGCGCGTAATCTGCTGC
TTGCAAACAAAAAAACCACCGCTACCAGCGGTGGTTTGTTTGCCGGATCAAGAGCTACCAACTCTTTTTC
CGAAGGTAACTGGCTTCAGCAGAGCGCAGATACCAAATACTGTTCTTCTAGTGTAGCCGTAGTTAGGCCA
CCACTTCAAGAACTCTGTAGCACCGCCTACATACCTCGCTCTGCTAATCCTGTTACCAGTGGCTGCTGCC
AGTGGCGATAAGTCGTGTCTTACCGGGTTGGACTCAAGACGATAGTTACCGGATAAGGCGCAGCGGTCGG
GCTGAACGGGGGGTTCGTGCACACAGCCCAGCTTGGAGCGAACGACCTACACCGAACTGAGATACCTACA
GCGTGAGCTATGAGAAAGCGCCACGCTTCCCGAAGGGAGAAAGGCGGACAGGTATCCGGTAAGCGGCAGG
GTCGGAACAGGAGAGCGCACGAGGGAGCTTCCAGGGGGAAACGCCTGGTATCTTTATAGTCCTGTCGGGT
TTCGCCACCTCTGACTTGAGCGTCGATTTTTGTGATGCTCGTCAGGGGGGCGGAGCCTATGGAAAAACGC
CAGCAACGCGGCCTTTTTACGGTTCCTGGCCTTTTGCTGGCCTTTTGCTCACATGTTCTTTCCTGCGTTA
TCCCCTGATTCTGTGGATAACCGTATTACCGCCATGCAT
Features (pLannotate 1.2.2; 18 found; start..end, strand, type, name):
     61..364     +  enhancer       CMV enhancer: human cytomegalovirus immediate early enhancer
    365..568     +  promoter       CMV promoter: human cytomegalovirus (CMV) immediate early promoter
    711..1427    +  CDS            EGFP: EGFP is a basic (constitutively fluorescent) green fluorescent protein published in 1996, derived from Aequorea victoria. It is reported to be a rapidly-maturing weak dimer with moderate acid sensitivity.
   1428..1456    +  misc_feature   MCS (fragment): multiple cloning site
   1464..1484    +  CDS            SV40 NLS: nuclear localization signal of SV40 (simian virus 40) large T antigen
   1488..1508    +  CDS            SV40 NLS: nuclear localization signal of SV40 (simian virus 40) large T antigen
   1512..1529    +  CDS            SV40 NLS (fragment): nuclear localization signal of SV40 (simian virus 40) large T antigen
   1539..1564    +  misc_feature   MCS (fragment): multiple cloning site
   1576..1660    +  CDS            large T antigen (fragment): large T antigen from SV40 (simian virus 40)
   1683..1804    +  polyA_signal   SV40 poly(A) signal: SV40 polyadenylation signal
   1838..2266    -  rep_origin     f1 ori (sequence partly withheld): f1 bacteriophage origin of replication; arrow indicates direction of (+) strand synthesis
   2293..2397    +  promoter       AmpR promoter: bla
   2399..2756    +  promoter       SV40 promoter: SV40 enhancer and early promoter
   2791..3585    +  CDS            NeoR/KanR: aminoglycoside phosphotransferase from Tn5; aph(3')-II (or nptII); confers resistance to neomycin, kanamycin, and G418 (Geneticin®)
   3606..3758    +  CDS            ble (fragment): BLE_KLEPN - Experimental evidence at protein level: Swiss-Prot protein existence level 1. Binding protein with a strong affinity to the bleomycin family of antibiotics. Binds to CL990; an antimitotic-antibiotic compound. From Klebsiella pneumoniae.
   3817..3864    +  polyA_signal   HSV TK poly(A) signal: herpes simplex virus thymidine kinase polyadenylation signal (Cole and Stacy, 1985)
   3955..3971    -  polyA_signal   bGH poly(A) signal (fragment): bovine growth hormone polyadenylation signal
   4193..4781    +  rep_origin     ori: high-copy-number ColE1/pMB1/pBR322/pUC origin of replication
