[The description below was written by a language model from this plasmid's Addgene catalogue record and pLannotate feature annotations shown in this document.]
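Description:
pEGFP-C1 RPEL1-EGFP-3XNLS is a mammalian expression plasmid built on the Clontech pEGFP-C1 backbone. It encodes a nuclear-targeted fluorescent reporter for monomeric actin. It replicates in E. coli from a high-copy ColE1/pUC-type origin and also carries an f1 phage origin. A single Tn5 NeoR/KanR (aminoglycoside phosphotransferase) gene provides both selections. A bacterial promoter drives it for kanamycin resistance, and the SV40 enhancer/early promoter with an HSV TK polyadenylation signal drives it for G418 selection of mammalian cells.

The expression cassette uses the human CMV immediate-early enhancer and promoter and ends in the SV40 poly(A) signal. According to the catalogue entry, a 99 bp fragment encoding the RPEL1 motif of mouse MRTF-A (MAL/Mkl1) was inserted between NheI and AgeI, upstream of and in frame with EGFP. RPEL motifs bind G-actin, so this short peptide recruits the fluorescent protein to unpolymerised actin. Downstream of EGFP, annealed oligonucleotides cloned between HindIII and KpnI in the multiple cloning site add three tandem copies of the SV40 large T antigen nuclear localization signal, followed by three stop codons. The fusion therefore reads RPEL1-EGFP-3xNLS and accumulates in the nucleus.

The automated feature table does not annotate RPEL1, but an unannotated gap between the CMV promoter and EGFP is consistent with its stated position. The table marks two full NLS copies and a partial match to a third. The sequence record is 4,895 nt, slightly longer than the catalogued total size of 4,797 bp. The construct is used for live-cell imaging of actin monomers in the nuclei of somatic cells.
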