Addgene plasmid #58469: pEGFP-C1 RPEL1-EGFP-3XNLS
Purpose: Expresses a nuclear-targeted monomeric actin reporter, consisting of the RPEL1 domain from MAL/MRTF, on a CMV promoter
Depositing lab: Dyche Mullins. Depositing organization: University of California, San Francisco (UCSF). Publication: Visualization of actin filaments and monomers in somatic cell nuclei. Belin BJ, Cimini BA, Blackburn EH, Mullins RD. Mol Biol Cell. 2013 Apr;24(7):982-94. doi: 10.1091/mbc.E12-09-0685. Epub 2013 Feb 27. PubMed 23447706.
Backbone
  Vector backbone: pEGFP-C1
  Backbone manufacturer: Clontech
  Backbone size w/o insert (bp): 4686
  Total vector size (bp): 4797
  Vector type: Mammalian Expression
  Selectable markers: Neomycin (select with G418)
Growth in bacteria
  Bacterial resistance: Kanamycin, 50 μg/mL
  Growth temperature: 37°C
  Growth strain: Top10
  Copy number: High Copy
Gene/Insert 1
  Gene/Insert name: MRTF-A RPEL1
  Species: M. musculus (mouse), Synthetic
  Insert size (bp): 99
  GenBank ID: AF532597
  Entrez Gene: Mrtfa (a.k.a. AMKL, Bsac, Mal, Mkl1, Mrtf-A)
  Promoter: CMV
  Tag / fusion protein: EGFP (C terminal on insert)
  Cloning method: Restriction Enzyme; 5′ cloning site NheI (not destroyed); 3′ cloning site AgeI (not destroyed)
  Sequencing primers: 5′ CMV Forward; 3′ EGFP Reverse
Gene/Insert 2
  Gene/Insert name: 3X NLS with 3X stop codons
  Species: SV40 virus
  Insert size (bp): 72
  Promoter: CMV
  Tag / fusion protein: EGFP (N terminal on insert)
  Cloning method: Restriction Enzyme; 5′ cloning site HindIII (not destroyed); 3′ cloning site KpnI (not destroyed)
  Sequencing primers: 5′ EGFP Forward; 3′ SV40 polyA Reverse
Resource information
  A portion of this plasmid was derived from a plasmid made by: 3X NLS (with stop codons) was cloned by insertion of annealed primers with flanking restriction sites.
Terms and licenses: Academic/Nonprofit Terms; Industry Terms: Not Available to Industry
How to cite: pEGFP-C1 RPEL1-EGFP-3XNLS was a gift from Dyche Mullins (Addgene plasmid # 58469 ; http://n2t.net/addgene:58469 ; RRID:Addgene_58469)
