>Addgene plasmid #58469 | pEGFP-C1 RPEL1-EGFP-3XNLS | addgene partial sequence | sequence record 101146 | SV40pA-R 5'-GAAATTTGTGATGCTATTGC-3'
TGACCTACGGCGTGCAGTGCTTCAGCCGCTACCCCGACCACATGAAGCAGCACGACTTCTTCAAGTCCGC
CATGCCCGAAGGCTACGTCCAGGAGCGCACCATCTTCTTCAAGGACGACGGCAACTACAAGACCCGCGCC
GAGGTGAAGTTCGAGGGCGACACCCTGGTGAACCGCATCGAGCTGAAGGGCATCGACTTCAAGGAGGACG
GCAACATCCTGGGGCACAAGCTGGAGTACAACTACAACAGCCACAACGTCTATATCATGGCCGACAAGCA
GAAGAACGGCATCAAGGTGAACTTCAAGATCCGCCACAACATCGAGGACGGCAGCGTGCAGCTCGCCGAC
CACTACCAGCAGAACACCCCCATCGGCGACGGCCCCGTGCTGCTGCCCGACAACCACTACCTGAGCACCC
AGTCCGCCCTGAGCAAAGACCCCAACGAGAAGCGCGATCACATGGTCCTTAAGGAGTTCGTGACCGCCGC
CGGGATCACTCTCGGCATGGACGAGCTGTACAAGTCCGGACTCAGATCTCGAGCTCAAGCTTCCATGGAT
CCAAAAAAGAAGAGAAAGGTAGATCCAAAAAAGAAGAGAAAGGTAGATCCAAAAAAGAAGAGAAAGTGAT
AATAGGGTACCGCGGGCCCGGGATCCACCGGATCTAGATAACTGATCATAATCAGCCATACCACATTTGT
AGAGGTTTTACTTGCTTTAAAAAACCTCCCACACCTCCCCCTGAACCTGAAACATAAAATGAATGC
