>Addgene plasmid #58469 | pEGFP-C1 RPEL1-EGFP-3XNLS | addgene partial sequence | sequence record 102379 | CMV-F 5'-CGCAAATGGGCGGTAGGCGTG-3'
AGTGAACCGTCAGATCCGCTAGCATGCTTAGTGAGCGGAAGAATGTGCTGCAGTTGAAGCTCCAGCAGCG
GCGGACCCGGGAGGAACTGGTGAGCCAAGGGATCATGCCGCCTTTGAAAAGCGGGGGGGGGGGGG
